>Addgene plasmid #208720 | pAAV-hSyn-GRAB_r5-HTmut | addgene full sequence | sequence record 412189 | Addgene NGS Result
CCTGCAGGCAGCTGCGCGCTCGCTCGCTCACTGAGGCCGCCCGGGCGTCGGGCGACCTTTGGTCGCCCGG
CCTCAGTGAGCGAGCGAGCGCGCAGAGAGGGAGTGGCCAACTCCATCACTAGGGGTTCCTGCGGCCGCAC
GCGTATGAGGCGGGGTGGGGGTGCCTACCTGACGACCGACCCCGACCCACTGGACAAGCACCCAACCCCC
ATTCCCCAAATTGCGCATCCCCTATCAGAGAGGGGGAGGGGAAACAGGATGCGGCGAGGCGCGTGCGCAC
TGCCAGCTTCAGCACCGCGGACAGTGCCTTCGCCCCCGCCTGGCGGCGCGCGCCACCGCCGCCTCAGCAC
TGAAGGCGCGCTGACGTCACTCGCCGGTCCCCCGCAAACTCCCCTTCCCGGCCACCTTGGTCGCGTCCGC
GCCGCCGCCGGCCCAGCCGGACCGCACCACGCGAGGCGCGAGATAGGGGGGCACGGGCGCGACCATCTGC
GCTGCGGCGCCGGCGACTCAGCGCTGCCTCAGTCTGCGGTGGGCAGCGGAGGAGTCGTGTCGTGCCTGAG
AGCGCAGTCGAGAAACCGGTGCCACCATGGAGACAGACACACTCCTGCTATGGGTACTGCTGCTCTGGGT
TCCAGGTTCCACTGGTGACACAAGTTTGTACAAAAAAGTTGGCACCACCGGTGACAAACTTGATGCTAAT
GTGAGTTCCAACGAGGGTTTCAGGTCCGTGGAGAAGGTCGTGCTGCTCACGTTCCTTGCAGTGGTTATCC
TGATGGCCATCTTGGGCAACCTGCTGGTGATGGTGGCTGTGTGCAGGGACAGGCAGCTCAGGAAAATAAA
AACCAACTATTTCATTGTGTCTCTCGCCTTTGCTGACCTGCTGGTTTCGGTGCTGGTGATGCCCTTTGGT
GCCATTGAGCTGGTCCAAGACATCTGGGCTTATGGGGAGATGTTCTGCCTGGTCCGGACCTCTCTGCAGG
TCTACCTTTGTACAGCATCGATCTTTCACCTGTGCTGTATTTCCCTGGACCACTATTACGCCATCTGCTG
CCAGCCTTTGGTTTATAGGAACAAGATGACCCCTCTACGCATCGCATTAATGTTGGGAGGCTGCTGGGTC
CTTCCCATGTTTATATCTTTTCTCCCCATAATGCAAGGCTGGAACAACATCGGCATAGTTGATGTGATAG
AGAAAAGGAAATTCAGCCACAACTCTAACTCCACGTGGTGTGTCTTCATGGTCAACAAGCCCTATGCTAT
CACCTGCTCTGTGGTGGCCTTCTACATCCCGTTTCTCCTCATGGTGCTGGCCTATTACCGAATCTATGTC
ACTGCTAAGGAGCATGCCCAGCTCTGGCCCGTGTGTTCCGAGGTTATGTACCCCGAGGACGGCGCCCTGA
AGAGCGAGATCGTGAAGGGGCTGAGGCTGAAGGACGGCGGCCACTACGCCGCCGAGGTCAAGACCACCTA
CAAGGCCAAGAAGCCCGTGCAGCTGCCCGGCGCCTACATCGTCGACATCAAGTTGGACATCGTGTCCCAC
AACGAGGACTACACCATCGTGGAACAGTGCGAACGCGCCGAGGCCCGCCACTCCACCGGCGGCATGGACG
AGCTGTACAAGGGAGGTACAGGCGGGAGTCTGGTGAGCAAGGGCGAGGAGCACAACCACGCCATCATCAA
GGAGTTCATGCGCTTCAAGGTGCACATGGAGGGCTCCTTCAACGGCCACGAGTTCGAGATCGAGGGCGAG
GGCGAGGGCCGCCCCTACGAGGCCTTTCAGACCGCTAAGCTGAAGGTGACCAAGGGTGGCCCCCTGCCCT
TCGCCTGGGACATCCTGTCCCCTCAGTTCATGTACGGCTCCAAGGCCTACATTAAGCACCCAGCCGACAT
CCCCGACTACTTCAAGCTGTCCTTCCCCGAGGGCTTCAGGTGGGAGCGCGTGATGAACTTCGAGGACGGC
GGCCGCATTCACGTTCTGCAGGACTCCTCCCTGCAGGACGGCTACTTCATCTACAAGGTGAAGCTGCGCG
GCACCAACTTCCCCCCCGACGGCCCCGTAATGCAGAAGAAGACCATGGGCTGGGAGCTGACGGTGCACGA
CCAGCACAGCACAAGTCGCATGAGGACAGAGACCAAGGCAGCCAAGACTTTATGTATCATCATGGGCTGC
TTCTGTTTCTGCTGGGCCCCCTTCTTTGTCACCAATATTGTGGACCCTTTCATAGACTACACTGTCCCCG
AGCAGGTGTGGATCGCTTTCCTCTGGCTTGGCTATATCAATTCGGGGTTGAACCCTTTTCTCTATGCCTT
CTTGAATAAGTCTTTCAGACGTGCCTTCCTCATCATCCTCCGTTGCAATTATAAGGTAGAGAAAAAGCCT
CCTGTCAGGCAGATTCCAAGAGTTGCCGCCACTGCTTTGTCTGGGAGGGAGCTTAATGTTAACATTTATC
GGCATACCAATGAACCGGTGATCGAGAAAGCCAGTGACAATGAGCCCGGTATAGAGATGCAAGTTGAGAA
TTTAGAGTTACCAGTAAATCCCTCCAGTGTGGTTAGCGAAAGGATTAGCAGTGTGTAAGAATTCGATATC
AAGCTTATCGATAATCAACCTCTGGATTACAAAATTTGTGAAAGATTGACTGGTATTCTTAACTATGTTG
CTCCTTTTACGCTATGTGGATACGCTGCTTTAATGCCTTTGTATCATGCTATTGCTTCCCGTATGGCTTT
CATTTTCTCCTCCTTGTATAAATCCTGGTTGCTGTCTCTTTATGAGGAGTTGTGGCCCGTTGTCAGGCAA
CGTGGCGTGGTGTGCACTGTGTTTGCTGACGCAACCCCCACTGGTTGGGGCATTGCCACCACCTGTCAGC
TCCTTTCCGGGACTTTCGCTTTCCCCCTCCCTATTGCCACGGCGGAACTCATCGCCGCCTGCCTTGCCCG
CTGCTGGACAGGGGCTCGGCTGTTGGGCACTGACAATTCCGTGGTGTTGTCGGGGAAATCATCGTCCTTT
CCTTGGCTGCTCGCCTATGTTGCCACCTGGATTCTGCGCGGGACGTCCTTCTGCTACGTCCCTTCGGCCC
TCAATCCAGCGGACCTTCCTTCCCGCGGCCTGCTGCCGGCTCTGCGGCCTCTTCCGCGTCTTCGCCTTCG
CCCTCAGACGAGTCGGATCTCCCTTTGGGCCGCCTCCCCGCATCGATACCGAGCGCTGCTCGAGAGATCT
ACGGGTGGCATCCCTGTGACCCCTCCCCAGTGCCTCTCCTGGCCCTGGAAGTTGCCACTCCAGTGCCCAC
CAGCCTTGTCCTAATAAAATTAAGTTGCATCATTTTGTCTGACTAGGTGTCCTTCTATAATATTATGGGG
TGGAGGGGGGTGGTATGGAGCAAGGGGCAAGTTGGGAAGACAACCTGTAGGGCCTGCGGGGTCTATTGGG
AACCAAGCTGGAGTGCAGTGGCACAATCTTGGCTCACTGCAATCTCCGCCTCCTGGGTTCAAGCGATTCT
CCTGCCTCAGCCTCCCGAGTTGTTGGGATTCCAGGCATGCATGACCAGGCTCAGCTAATTTTTGTTTTTT
TGGTAGAGACGGGGTTTCACCATATTGGCCAGGCTGGTCTCCAACTCCTAATCTCAGGTGATCTACCCAC
CTTGGCCTCCCAAATTGCTGGGATTACAGGCGTGAACCACTGCTCCCTTCCCTGTCCTTCTGATTTTGTA
GGTAACCACGTGCGGACCGAGCGGCCGCAGGAACCCCTAGTGATGGAGTTGGCCACTCCCTCTCTGCGCG
CTCGCTCGCTCACTGAGGCCGGGCGACCAAAGGTCGCCCGACGCCCGGGCTTTGCCCGGGCGGCCTCAGT
GAGCGAGCGAGCGCGCAGCTGCCTGCAGGGGCGCCTGATGCGGTATTTTCTCCTTACGCATCTGTGCGGT
ATTTCACACCGCATA
[95 nt withheld, positions 3936-4030]
T
[46 nt withheld, positions 4032-4077]
C
[141 nt withheld, positions 4079-4219]
CCTTTGACGTTGGAGTCCACGTTCTTT
[37 nt withheld, positions 4247-4283]
ACTCTATCTCGGGCTATTCTTTTGATTTATAAGGGATTTTGCCGATTTCGGTCTATTGGTTAAAAAATGA
GCTGATTTAACAAAAATTTAACGCGAATTTTAACAAAATATTAACGTTTACAATTTTATGGTGCACTCTC
AGTACAATCTGCTCTGATGCCGCATAGTTAAGCCAGCCCCGACACCCGCCAACACCCGCTGACGCGCCCT
GACGGGCTTGTCTGCTCCCGGCATCCGCTTACAGACAAGCTGTGACCGTCTCCGGGAGCTGCATGTGTCA
GAGGTTTTCACCGTCATCACCGAAACGCGCGAGACGAAAGGGCCTCGTGATACGCCTATTTTTATAGGTT
AATGTCATGATAATAATGGTTTCTTAGACGTCAGGTGGCACTTTTCGGGGAAATGTGCGCGGAACCCCTA
TTTGTTTATTTTTCTAAATACATTCAAATATGTATCCGCTCATGAGACAATAACCCTGATAAATGCTTCA
ATAATATTGAAAAAGGAAGAGTATGAGTATTCAACATTTCCGTGTCGCCCTTATTCCCTTTTTTGCGGCA
TTTTGCCTTCCTGTTTTTGCTCACCCAGAAACGCTGGTGAAAGTAAAAGATGCTGAAGATCAGTTGGGTG
CACGAGTGGGTTACATCGAACTGGATCTCAACAGCGGTAAGATCCTTGAGAGTTTTCGCCCCGAAGAACG
TTTTCCAATGATGAGCACTTTTAAAGTTCTGCTATGTGGCGCGGTATTATCCCGTATTGACGCCGGGCAA
GAGCAACTCGGTCGCCGCATACACTATTCTCAGAATGACTTGGTTGAGTACTCACCAGTCACAGAAAAGC
ATCTTACGGATGGCATGACAGTAAGAGAATTATGCAGTGCTGCCATAACCATGAGTGATAACACTGCGGC
CAACTTACTTCTGACAACGATCGGAGGACCGAAGGAGCTAACCGCTTTTTTGCACAACATGGGGGATCAT
GTAACTCGCCTTGATCGTTGGGAACCGGAGCTGAATGAAGCCATACCAAACGACGAGCGTGACACCACGA
TGCCTGTAGCAATGGCAACAACGTTGCGCAAACTATTAACTGGCGAACTACTTACTCTAGCTTCCCGGCA
ACAATTAATAGACTGGATGGAGGCGGATAAAGTTGCAGGACCACTTCTGCGCTCGGCCCTTCCGGCTGGC
TGGTTTATTGCTGATAAATCTGGAGCCGGTGAGCGTGGGTCTCGCGGTATCATTGCAGCACTGGGGCCAG
ATGGTAAGCCCTCCCGTATCGTAGTTATCTACACGACGGGGAGTCAGGCAACTATGGATGAACGAAATAG
ACAGATCGCTGAGATAGGTGCCTCACTGATTAAGCATTGGTAACTGTCAGACCAAGTTTACTCATATATA
CTTTAGATTGATTTAAAACTTCATTTTTAATTTAAAAGGATCTAGGTGAAGATCCTTTTTGATAATCTCA
TGACCAAAATCCCTTAACGTGAGTTTTCGTTCCACTGAGCGTCAGACCCCGTAGAAAAGATCAAAGGATC
TTCTTGAGATCCTTTTTTTCTGCGCGTAATCTGCTGCTTGCAAACAAAAAAACCACCGCTACCAGCGGTG
GTTTGTTTGCCGGATCAAGAGCTACCAACTCTTTTTCCGAAGGTAACTGGCTTCAGCAGAGCGCAGATAC
CAAATACTGTTCTTCTAGTGTAGCCGTAGTTAGGCCACCACTTCAAGAACTCTGTAGCACCGCCTACATA
CCTCGCTCTGCTAATCCTGTTACCAGTGGCTGCTGCCAGTGGCGATAAGTCGTGTCTTACCGGGTTGGAC
TCAAGACGATAGTTACCGGATAAGGCGCAGCGGTCGGGCTGAACGGGGGGTTCGTGCACACAGCCCAGCT
TGGAGCGAACGACCTACACCGAACTGAGATACCTACAGCGTGAGCTATGAGAAAGCGCCACGCTTCCCGA
AGGGAGAAAGGCGGACAGGTATCCGGTAAGCGGCAGGGTCGGAACAGGAGAGCGCACGAGGGAGCTTCCA
GGGGGAAACGCCTGGTATCTTTATAGTCCTGTCGGGTTTCGCCACCTCTGACTTGAGCGTCGATTTTTGT
GATGCTCGTCAGGGGGGCGGAGCCTATGGAAAAACGCCAGCAACGCGGCCTTTTTACGGTTCCTGGCCTT
TTGCTGGCCTTTTGCTCACATGT
Features (pLannotate 1.2.2; 19 found; start..end, strand, type, name):
     12..39      +  repeat_region  AAV2 ITR (fragment): inverted terminal repeat of adeno-associated virus serotype 2 inverted
     68..95      +  repeat_region  AAV2 ITR (fragment): inverted terminal repeat of adeno-associated virus serotype 2 inverted
    145..567     +  promoter       hSyn promoter (fragment): human synapsin I promoter; confers neuron-specific expression (Kügler et al., 2003)
    587..649     +  sig_peptide    Igκ leader: leader sequence from mouse immunoglobulin κ light chain
    651..668     +  protein_bind   attB1 (fragment): mutant version of attB; core recombination site for the Gateway® BP reaction BP Clonase™
    755..1351    +  CDS            Adrb2 (fragment): ADRB2_MOUSE - Also known as Adrb2r. Experimental evidence at protein level: Swiss-Prot protein existence level 1. Beta-adrenergic receptors mediate the catecholamine-induced activation of adenylate cyclase through the action of G proteins. The beta-2-adrenergic receptor binds epinephrine with an approximately 30- fold greater affinity than it does norepinephrine. From Mus musculus (Mouse).
   1376..2086    +  CDS            HyPerRed (fragment): red fluorescent genetically encoded indicator for H2O2 ()
   2129..2575    +  CDS            HTR2C (fragment): 5HT2C_HUMAN - Also known as HTR1C. Experimental evidence at protein level: Swiss-Prot protein existence level 1. G-protein coupled receptor for 5-hydroxytryptamine (serotonin). Also functions as a receptor for various drugs and psychoactive substances, including ergot alkaloid derivatives, 1-2,5,- dimethoxy-4-iodophenyl-2-aminopropane (DOI) and lysergic acid diethylamide (LSD). Ligand binding causes a conformation change that triggers signaling via guanine nucleotide-binding proteins (G proteins) and modulates the activity of down-stream effectors. Beta-arrestin family members inhibit signalin
   2579..2603    +  misc_feature   MCS (fragment): pBluescript multiple cloning site
   2603..3191    +  misc_feature   WPRE: woodchuck hepatitis virus posttranscriptional regulatory element
   3223..3699    +  polyA_signal   hGH poly(A) signal: human growth hormone polyadenylation signal
   3739..3879    +  repeat_region  AAV2 ITR: inverted terminal repeat of adeno-associated virus serotype 2 inverted
   3884..3935    -  misc_feature   bom (fragment): basis of mobility region from pBR322
   3954..4409    +  rep_origin     f1 ori (sequence partly withheld): f1 bacteriophage origin of replication; arrow indicates direction of (+) strand synthesis
   4410..4459    -  misc_feature   bom (fragment): basis of mobility region from pBR322
   4561..4596    -  CDS            rop (fragment): Rop protein, which maintains plasmids at low copy number; rop
   4691..4795    +  promoter       AmpR promoter: bla
   4796..5656    +  CDS            AmpR: β-lactamase; bla; confers resistance to ampicillin, carbenicillin, and related antibiotics
   5827..6415    +  rep_origin     ori: high-copy-number ColE1/pMB1/pBR322/pUC origin of replication
