[The description below was written by a language model from this plasmid's Addgene catalogue record and pLannotate feature annotations shown in this document.]
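Description:
pAAV-hSyn-GRAB_r5-HTmut is an adeno-associated virus transfer plasmid built on a pAAV backbone for expressing a red fluorescent serotonin (5-HT) sensor variant in neurons. It is maintained in bacteria through a high-copy ColE1/pUC-type origin with ampicillin selection from the bla gene, and it also carries an f1 phage origin. The expression cassette is flanked by AAV2 inverted terminal repeats, which allow the intervening DNA to be packaged into recombinant AAV particles. The 3' ITR is annotated in full, whereas only short fragments of the 5' ITR were detected in the sequencing result. The recorded growth strain is a recombination-deficient one, as is commonly used for repeat-containing vectors.

Within the ITRs, the human synapsin I promoter drives neuron-specific transcription of an insert of about 2 kb. The open reading frame starts with a mouse Igκ leader peptide, which typically supports membrane targeting, followed by a G-protein-coupled receptor scaffold interrupted by a red fluorescent protein module. Automated annotation matches the receptor segments to fragments of mouse Adrb2 and human HTR2C, and the fluorescent module to the one found in HyPerRed. These are similarity-based calls, and the record does not define the exact receptor composition beyond human and mouse origin. In GRAB sensors, ligand binding alters receptor conformation and thereby changes fluorescence. The "mut" designation indicates a mutant version of the sensor, but the record does not state the mutation or its effect. A WPRE and the human growth hormone polyadenylation signal follow the coding sequence to enhance transcript stability and processing. The construct is intended for AAV-mediated neuronal expression in work on imaging serotonin release in vivo.
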