Addgene plasmid #208720: pAAV-hSyn-GRAB_r5-HTmut
Purpose: Expresses the red 5-HT sensor GRAB_r5-HTmut in neurons
Depositing lab: Yulong Li. Depositing organization: Peking University. Publication: Improved green and red GRAB sensors for monitoring spatiotemporal serotonin release in vivo. Deng F, Wan J, Li G, Dong H, Xia X, Wang Y, Li X, Zhuang C, Zheng Y, Liu L, Yan Y, Feng J, Zhao Y, Xie H, Li Y. Nat Methods. 2024 Apr;21(4):692-702. doi: 10.1038/s41592-024-02188-8. Epub 2024 Mar 5. PubMed 38443508.
Backbone
  Vector backbone: pAAV
  Backbone manufacturer: Addgene
  Backbone size w/o insert (bp): 4495
  Vector type: AAV
Growth in bacteria
  Bacterial resistance: Ampicillin, 100 μg/mL
  Growth temperature: 37°C
  Growth strain: NEB Stable
  Copy number: High Copy
Gene/Insert
  Gene/Insert name: Red fluorescent 5-HT sensor GRAB_r5-HTmut
  Species: H. sapiens (human), M. musculus (mouse)
  Insert size (bp): 1992
  Promoter: hSyn
  Cloning method: Gibson Cloning
Terms and licenses: Academic/Nonprofit Terms; Industry Terms: Not Available to Industry
Depositor comments: Please visit https://www.biorxiv.org/content/10.1101/2023.05.27.542566v1 for bioRxiv preprint.
How to cite: pAAV-hSyn-GRAB_r5-HTmut was a gift from Yulong Li (Addgene plasmid # 208720 ; http://n2t.net/addgene:208720 ; RRID:Addgene_208720)
